Addgene plasmid #32537: FLAG-HSF1
Depositing lab: Stuart Calderwood. Depositing organization: Dana-Farber Cancer Institute. Publication: Regulation of molecular chaperone gene transcription involves the serine phosphorylation, 14-3-3 epsilon binding, and cytoplasmic sequestration of heat shock factor 1. Wang X, Grammatikakis N, Siganou A, Calderwood SK. Mol Cell Biol. 2003 Sep;23(17):6013-26. 10.1128/MCB.23.17.6013-6026.2003 PubMed 12917326.
Backbone
  Vector backbone: pcDNA3
  Backbone manufacturer: Invitrogen
  Backbone size w/o insert (bp): 5400
  Vector type: Mammalian Expression
  Selectable markers: Neomycin (select with G418)
Growth in bacteria
  Bacterial resistance: Ampicillin, 100 μg/mL
  Growth temperature: 37°C
  Growth strain: DH5alpha
  Copy number: High Copy
Gene/Insert
  Gene/Insert name: HSF1
  Species: H. sapiens (human)
  Mutation: see depositor comments below
  Entrez Gene: HSF1 (a.k.a. HSTF1)
  Promoter: CMV
  Tag / fusion protein: FLAG (N terminal on insert)
  Cloning method: Restriction Enzyme; 5′ cloning site None (unknown if destroyed); 3′ cloning site None (unknown if destroyed)
  Sequencing primers: 5′ CMV-Fwd
Terms and licenses: Academic/Nonprofit Terms; Industry Terms: Not Available to Industry
Depositor comments: Please note that mutation P448L in HSF1 was found during Addgene's quality control. This plasmid should function as reported in the associated publication.
How to cite: FLAG-HSF1 was a gift from Stuart Calderwood (Addgene plasmid # 32537 ; http://n2t.net/addgene:32537 ; RRID:Addgene_32537)
