[The description below was written by a language model from this plasmid's Addgene catalogue record and pLannotate feature annotations shown in this document.]
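Description:
FLAG-HSF1 is a mammalian expression plasmid built on the pcDNA3 backbone that drives production of human heat shock factor 1 (HSF1) carrying an N-terminal FLAG epitope tag. In the annotated sequence of about 7.4 kb, the human cytomegalovirus immediate-early enhancer and promoter sit upstream of a short FLAG coding segment followed almost directly by the HSF1 open reading frame, and transcripts are terminated by the bovine growth hormone polyadenylation signal. A T7 promoter lies between the CMV promoter and the tag, which in principle allows in vitro transcription of the insert. The restriction sites used for cloning are not recorded. Repository quality control found a P448L substitution in HSF1; the depositor comments state that the plasmid should still function as reported in the associated publication.

The plasmid is propagated in E. coli through a high-copy ColE1/pUC-type origin with ampicillin selection provided by the β-lactamase gene and its own promoter. An f1 origin is also present, which can support single-stranded DNA production. For mammalian cells, a separate cassette places the neomycin phosphotransferase gene under the SV40 enhancer/early promoter with an SV40 polyadenylation signal, permitting G418 selection of stable transfectants. Several short annotations (an HIV-1 LTR fragment, a ble fragment, lac regulatory elements, and a bom fragment) appear to be partial matches or backbone remnants rather than functional payload.

The associated study concerns regulation of chaperone gene transcription through HSF1 serine phosphorylation, 14-3-3 epsilon binding and cytoplasmic sequestration. This fits use of the construct for transient or stable HSF1 expression, with the FLAG tag allowing detection, immunoprecipitation or localisation of the protein.
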