Features (pLannotate 1.2.2; 21 found; start..end, strand, type, name):
     74..453     +  enhancer       CMV enhancer: human cytomegalovirus immediate early enhancer
    454..657     +  promoter       CMV promoter: human cytomegalovirus (CMV) immediate early promoter
    653..686     +  LTR            5' LTR (truncated) (fragment): truncated 5' long terminal repeat (LTR) from HIV-1
    702..720     +  promoter       T7 promoter: promoter for bacteriophage T7 RNA polymerase
    768..788     +  CDS            FLAG (fragment): FLAG® epitope tag, followed by an enterokinase cleavage site
    795..2381    +  CDS            HSF1: HSF1_HUMAN - Also known as HSTF1. Experimental evidence at protein level: Swiss-Prot protein existence level 1. (Microbial infection) Plays a role in latent human immunodeficiency virus (HIV-1) transcriptional reactivation. Binds to the HIV-1 long terminal repeat promoter (LTR) to reactivate viral transcription by recruiting cellular transcriptional elongation factors, such as CDK9, CCNT1 and EP300. From Homo sapiens (Human).
   2845..3069    +  polyA_signal   bGH poly(A) signal: bovine growth hormone polyadenylation signal
   3073..3094    +  promoter       SV40 promoter (fragment): SV40 enhancer and early promoter
   3115..3543    +  rep_origin     f1 ori (sequence partly withheld): f1 bacteriophage origin of replication; arrow indicates direction of (+) strand synthesis
   3557..3886    +  promoter       SV40 promoter: SV40 enhancer and early promoter
   3953..4744    +  CDS            neo: KKA2_KLEPN - Also known as kan, nptII. Experimental evidence at protein level: Swiss-Prot protein existence level 1. Resistance to kanamycin, neomycin, paromomycin, ribostamycin, butirosin and gentamicin B. From Klebsiella pneumoniae.
   4768..4926    +  CDS            ble (fragment): BLE_KLEPN - Experimental evidence at protein level: Swiss-Prot protein existence level 1. Binding protein with a strong affinity to the bleomycin family of antibiotics. Binds to CL990; an antimitotic-antibiotic compound. From Klebsiella pneumoniae.
   4921..5042    +  polyA_signal   SV40 poly(A) signal: SV40 polyadenylation signal
   5115..5131    -  protein_bind   lac operator: The lac repressor binds to the lac operator to inhibit transcription in E. coli. This inhibition can be relieved by adding lactose or isopropyl-β-D-thiogalactopyranoside (IPTG). lac repressor encoded by lacI
   5139..5169    -  promoter       lac promoter: promoter for the E. coli lac operon
   5184..5205    -  protein_bind   CAP binding site: CAP binding activates transcription in the presence of cAMP. E. coli catabolite activator protein
   5218..5310    -  CDS            lacI (fragment): lac repressor; lacI; The lac repressor binds to the lac operator to inhibit transcription in E. coli. This inhibition can be relieved by adding lactose or isopropyl-β-D-thiogalactopyranoside (IPTG).
   5493..6081    -  rep_origin     ori: high-copy-number ColE1/pMB1/pBR322/pUC origin of replication
   6252..7112    -  CDS            AmpR: β-lactamase; bla; confers resistance to ampicillin, carbenicillin, and related antibiotics
   7113..7217    -  promoter       AmpR promoter: bla
   7276..7328    -  misc_feature   bom (fragment): basis of mobility region from pBR322
>Addgene plasmid #32537 | FLAG-HSF1 Sequencing Result | analyzer sequence | sequence record 232303
AATTGCATGAAGAATCTGCTTAGGGTTAGGCGTTTTGCGCTGCTTCGCGATGTACGGGCCAGATATACGC
GTTGACATTGATTATTGACTAGTTATTAATAGTAATCAATTACGGGGTCATTAGTTCATAGCCCATATAT
GGAGTTCCGCGTTACATAACTTACGGTAAATGGCCCGCCTGGCTGACCGCCCAACGACCCCCGCCCATTG
ACGTCAATAATGACGTATGTTCCCATAGTAACGCCAATAGGGACTTTCCATTGACGTCAATGGGTGGAGT
ATTTACGGTAAACTGCCCACTTGGCAGTACATCAAGTGTATCATATGCCAAGTACGCCCCCTATTGACGT
CAATGACGGTAAATGGCCCGCCTGGCATTATGCCCAGTACATGACCTTATGGGACTTTCCTACTTGGCAG
TACATCTACGTATTAGTCATCGCTATTACCATGGTGATGCGGTTTTGGCAGTACATCAATGGGCGTGGAT
AGCGGTTTGACTCACGGGGATTTCCAAGTCTCCACCCCATTGACGTCAATGGGAGTTTGTTTTGGCACCA
AAATCAACGGGACTTTCCAAAATGTCGTAACAACTCCGCCCCATTGACGCAAATGGGCGGTAGGCGTGTA
CGGTGGGAGGTCTATATAAGCAGAGCTCTCTGGCTAACTAGAGAACCCACTGCTTACTGGCTTATCGAAA
TTAATACGACTCACTATAGGGAGACCCAAGCTGGCTAGCGTTTAAACTTAAGCTTGGTACCATGGACTAC
AAGGACGACGATGACAAGGAATTCTTGGATCTGCCCGTGGGCCCCGGCGCGGCGGGGCCCAGCAACGTCC
CGGCCTTCCTGACCAAGCTGTGGACCCTCGTGAGCGACCCGGACACCGACGCGCTCATCTGCTGGAGCCC
GAGCGGGAACAGCTTCCACGTGTTCGACCAGGGCCAGTTTGCCAAGGAGGTGCTGCCCAAGTACTTCAAG
CACAACAACATGGCCAGCTTCGTGCGGCAGCTCAACATGTATGGCTTCCGGAAAGTGGTCCACATCGAGC
AGGGCGGCCTGGTCAAGCCAGAGAGAGACGACACGGAGTTCCAGCACCCATGCTTCCTGCGTGGCCAGGA
GCAGCTCCTTGAGAACATCAAGAGGAAAGTGACCAGTGTGTCCACCCTGAAGAGTGAAGACATAAAGATC
CGCCAGGACAGCGTCACCAAGCTGCTGACGGACGTGCAGCTGATGAAGGGGAAGCAGGAGTGCATGGACT
CCAAGCTCCTGGCCATGAAGCATGAGAATGAGGCTCTGTGGCGGGAGGTGGCCAGCCTTCGGCAGAAGCA
TGCCCAGCAACAGAAAGTCGTCAACAAGCTCATTCAGTTCCTGATCTCACTGGTGCAGTCAAACCGGATC
CTGGGGGTGAAGAGAAAGATCCCCCTGATGCTGAACGACAGTGGCTCAGCACATTCCATGCCCAAGTATA
GCCGGCAGTTCTCCCTGGAGCACGTCCACGGCTCGGGCCCCTACTCGGCCCCCTCCCCAGCCTACAGCAG
CTCCAGCCTCTACGCCCCTGATGCTGTGGCCAGCTCTGGACCCATCATCTCCGACATCACCGAGCTGGCT
CCTGCCAGCCCCATGGCCTCCCCCGGCGGGAGCATAGACGAGAGGCCCCTATCCAGCAGCCCCCTGGTGC
GTGTCAAGGAGGAGCCCCCCAGCCCGCCTCAGAGCCCCCGGGTAGAGGAGGCGAGTCCCGGGCGCCCATC
TTCCGTGGACACCCTCTTGTCCCCGACCGCCCTCATTGACTCCATCCTGCGGGAGAGTGAACCTGCCCCC
GCCTCCGTCACAGCCCTCACGGACGCCAGGGGCCACACGGACACCGAGGGCCGGCCTCCCTCCCCCCCGC
CCACCTCCACCCCTGAAAAGTGCCTCAGCGTAGCCTGCCTGGACAAGAATGAGCTCAGTGACCACTTGGA
TGCTATGGACTCCAACCTGGATAACCTGCAGACCATGCTGAGCAGCCACGGCTTCAGCGTGGACACCAGT
GCCCTGCTGGACCTGTTCAGCCCCTCGGTGACCGTGCCCGACATGAGCCTGCCTGACCTTGACAGCAGCC
TGGCCAGTATCCAAGAGCTCCTGTCTCCCCAGGAGCTCCCCAGGCCTCCCGAGGCAGAGAACAGCAGCCC
GGATTCAGGGAAGCAGCTGGTGCACTACACAGCGCAGCCGCTGTTCCTGCTGGACCCCGGCTCCGTGGAC
ACCGGGAGCAACGACCTGCCGGTGCTGTTTGAGCTGGGAGAGGGCTCCTACTTCTCCGAAGGGGACGGCT
TCGCCGAGGACCCCACCATCTCCCTGCTGACAGGCTCGGAGCCTCCCAAAGCCAAGGACCCCACTGTCTC
CTAGAGGCCCCGGAGGAGCTGGGCCAGCCGCCCACCCCCACCCCCAGTGCAGGGCTGGTCTTGGGGAGGC
AGGGCAGCCTCGCGGTCTTGGGCACTGGTGGGTCGGCCGCCATAGCCCCAGTAGGACAAACGGGCTCGGG
TCTGGGCAGCACCTCTGGTCAGGAGGGTCACCCTGGCCTGCCAGTCTGCCTTCCCCCAACCCCGTGTCCT
GTGGTTTGGTTGGGGCTTCACAGCCACACCTGGACTGACCCTGCAGGTTGTTCATAGTCAGAATTGTATT
TTGGATTTTTACACAACTGTCCCGTTCCCCGCTCCACAGAGATACACAGATATATACACACAGTGGATGG
ACGGACAAGACAGGCAGAGATCTATAAACAGACAGGCTCTAAACTGCAGATATCCAGCACAGTGGCGGCC
GCTCGAGTCTAGAGGGCCCGTTTAAACCCGCTGATCAGCCTCGACTGTGCCTTCTAGTTGCCAGCCATCT
GTTGTTTGCCCCTCCCCCGTGCCTTCCTTGACCCTGGAAGGTGCCACTCCCACTGTCCTTTCCTAATAAA
ATGAGGAAATTGCATCGCATTGTCTGAGTAGGTGTCATTCTATTCTGGGGGGTGGGGTGGGGCAGGACAG
CAAGGGGGAGGATTGGGAAGACAATAGCAGGCATGCTGGGGATGCGGTGGGCTCTATGGCTTCTGAGGCG
GAAAGAACCAGCTGGGGCTCTAGGGGGTATCCCC
[124 nt withheld, positions 3115-3238]
C
[91 nt withheld, positions 3240-3330]
A
[49 nt withheld, positions 3332-3380]
CCTTTGACGTTGGAGTCCACGTTCTTT
[37 nt withheld, positions 3408-3444]
ACCCTATCTCGGTCTATTCTTTTGATTTATAAGGGATTTTGCCGATTTCGGCCTATTGGTTAAAAAATGA
GCTGATTTAACAAAAATTTAACGCGAATTAATTCTGTGGAATGTGTGTCAGTTAGGGTGTGGAAAGTCCC
CAGGCTCCCCAGCAGGCAGAAGTATGCAAAGCATGCATCTCAATTAGTCAGCAACCAGGTGTGGAAAGTC
CCCAGGCTCCCCAGCAGGCAGAAGTATGCAAAGCATGCATCTCAATTAGTCAGCAACCATAGTCCCGCCC
CTAACTCCGCCCATCCCGCCCCTAACTCCGCCCAGTTCCGCCCATTCTCCGCCCCATGGCTGACTAATTT
TTTTTATTTATGCAGAGGCCGAGGCCGCCTCTGCCTCTGAGCTATTCCAGAAGTAGTGAGGAGGCTTTTT
TGGAGGCCTAGGCTTTTGCAAAAAGCTCCCGGGAGCTTGTATATCCATTTTCGGATCTGATCAAGAGACA
GGATGAGGATCGTTTCGCATGATTGAACAAGATGGATTGCACGCAGGTTCTCCGGCCGCTTGGGTGGAGA
GGCTATTCGGCTATGACTGGGCACAACAGACAATCGGCTGCTCTGATGCCGCCGTGTTCCGGCTGTCAGC
GCAGGGGCGCCCGGTTCTTTTTGTCAAGACCGACCTGTCCGGTGCCCTGAATGAACTGCAGGACGAGGCA
GCGCGGCTATCGTGGCTGGCCACGACGGGCGTTCCTTGCGCAGCTGTGCTCGACGTTGTCACTGAAGCGG
GAAGGGACTGGCTGCTATTGGGCGAAGTGCCGGGGCAGGATCTCCTGTCATCTCACCTTGCTCCTGCCGA
GAAAGTATCCATCATGGCTGATGCAATGCGGCGGCTGCATACGCTTGATCCGGCTACCTGCCCATTCGAC
CACCAAGCGAAACATCGCATCGAGCGAGCACGTACTCGGATGGAAGCCGGTCTTGTCGATCAGGATGATC
TGGACGAAGAGCATCAGGGGCTCGCGCCAGCCGAACTGTTCGCCAGGCTCAAGGCGCGCATGCCCGACGG
CGAGGATCTCGTCGTGACCCATGGCGATGCCTGCTTGCCGAATATCATGGTGGAAAATGGCCGCTTTTCT
GGATTCATCGACTGTGGCCGGCTGGGTGTGGCGGACCGCTATCAGGACATAGCGTTGGCTACCCGTGATA
TTGCTGAAGAGCTTGGCGGCGAATGGGCTGACCGCTTCCTCGTGCTTTACGGTATCGCCGCTCCCGATTC
GCAGCGCATCGCCTTCTATCGCCTTCTTGACGAGTTCTTCTGAGCGGGACTCTGGGGTTCGAAATGACCG
ACCAAGCGACGCCCAACCTGCCATCACGAGATTTCGATTCCACCGCCGCCTTCTATGAAAGGTTGGGCTT
CGGAATCGTTTTCCGGGACGCCGGCTGGATGATCCTCCAGCGCGGGGATCTCATGCTGGAGTTCTTCGCC
CACCCCAACTTGTTTATTGCAGCTTATAATGGTTACAAATAAAGCAATAGCATCACAAATTTCACAAATA
AAGCATTTTTTTCACTGCATTCTAGTTGTGGTTTGTCCAAACTCATCAATGTATCTTATCATGTCTGTAT
ACCGTCGACCTCTAGCTAGAGCTTGGCGTAATCATGGTCATAGCTGTTTCCTGTGTGAAATTGTTATCCG
CTCACAATTCCACACAACATACGAGCCGGAAGCATAAAGTGTAAAGCCTGGGGTGCCTAATGAGTGAGCT
AACTCACATTAATTGCGTTGCGCTCACTGCCCGCTTTCCAGTCGGGAAACCTGTCGTGCCAGCTGCATTA
ATGAATCGGCCAACGCGCGGGGAGAGGCGGTTTGCGTATTGGGCGCTCTTCCGCTTCCTCGCTCACTGAC
TCGCTGCGCTCGGTCGTTCGGCTGCGGCGAGCGGTATCAGCTCACTCAAAGGCGGTAATACGGTTATCCA
CAGAATCAGGGGATAACGCAGGAAAGAACATGTGAGCAAAAGGCCAGCAAAAGGCCAGGAACCGTAAAAA
GGCCGCGTTGCTGGCGTTTTTCCATAGGCTCCGCCCCCCTGACGAGCATCACAAAAATCGACGCTCAAGT
CAGAGGTGGCGAAACCCGACAGGACTATAAAGATACCAGGCGTTTCCCCCTGGAAGCTCCCTCGTGCGCT
CTCCTGTTCCGACCCTGCCGCTTACCGGATACCTGTCCGCCTTTCTCCCTTCGGGAAGCGTGGCGCTTTC
TCATAGCTCACGCTGTAGGTATCTCAGTTCGGTGTAGGTCGTTCGCTCCAAGCTGGGCTGTGTGCACGAA
CCCCCCGTTCAGCCCGACCGCTGCGCCTTATCCGGTAACTATCGTCTTGAGTCCAACCCGGTAAGACACG
ACTTATCGCCACTGGCAGCAGCCACTGGTAACAGGATTAGCAGAGCGAGGTATGTAGGCGGTGCTACAGA
GTTCTTGAAGTGGTGGCCTAACTACGGCTACACTAGAAGAACAGTATTTGGTATCTGCGCTCTGCTGAAG
CCAGTTACCTTCGGAAAAAGAGTTGGTAGCTCTTGATCCGGCAAACAAACCACCGCTGGTAGCGGTGGTT
TTTTTGTTTGCAAGCAGCAGATTACGCGCAGAAAAAAAGGATCTCAAGAAGATCCTTTGATCTTTTCTAC
GGGGTCTGACGCTCAGTGGAACGAAAACTCACGTTAAGGGATTTTGGTCATGAGATTATCAAAAAGGATC
TTCACCTAGATCCTTTTAAATTAAAAATGAAGTTTTAAATCAATCTAAAGTATATATGAGTAAACTTGGT
CTGACAGTTACCAATGCTTAATCAGTGAGGCACCTATCTCAGCGATCTGTCTATTTCGTTCATCCATAGT
TGCCTGACTCCCCGTCGTGTAGATAACTACGATACGGGAGGGCTTACCATCTGGCCCCAGTGCTGCAATG
ATACCGCGAGACCCACGCTCACCGGCTCCAGATTTATCAGCAATAAACCAGCCAGCCGGAAGGGCCGAGC
GCAGAAGTGGTCCTGCAACTTTATCCGCCTCCATCCAGTCTATTAATTGTTGCCGGGAAGCTAGAGTAAG
TAGTTCGCCAGTTAATAGTTTGCGCAACGTTGTTGCCATTGCTACAGGCATCGTGGTGTCACGCTCGTCG
TTTGGTATGGCTTCATTCAGCTCCGGTTCCCAACGATCAAGGCGAGTTACATGATCCCCCATGTTGTGCA
AAAAAGCGGTTAGCTCCTTCGGTCCTCCGATCGTTGTCAGAAGTAAGTTGGCCGCAGTGTTATCACTCAT
GGTTATGGCAGCACTGCATAATTCTCTTACTGTCATGCCATCCGTAAGATGCTTTTCTGTGACTGGTGAG
TACTCAACCAAGTCATTCTGAGAATAGTGTATGCGGCGACCGAGTTGCTCTTGCCCGGCGTCAATACGGG
ATAATACCGCGCCACATAGCAGAACTTTAAAAGTGCTCATCATTGGAAAACGTTCTTCGGGGCGAAAACT
CTCAAGGATCTTACCGCTGTTGAGATCCAGTTCGATGTAACCCACTCGTGCACCCAACTGATCTTCAGCA
TCTTTTACTTTCACCAGCGTTTCTGGGTGAGCAAAAACAGGAAGGCAAAATGCCGCAAAAAAGGGAATAA
GGGCGACACGGAAATGTTGAATACTCATACTCTTCCTTTTTCAATATTATTGAAGCATTTATCAGGGTTA
TTGTCTCATGAGCGGATACATATTTGAATGTATTTAGAAAAATAAACAAATAGGGGTTCCGCGCACATTT
CCCCGAAAAGTGCCACCTGACGTCGACGGATCGGGAGATCTCCCGATCCCCTATGGTGCACTCTCAGTAC
AATCTGCTCTGATGCCGCATAGTTAAGCCAGTATCTGCTCCCTGCTTGTGTGTTGGAGGTCGCTGAGTAG
TGCGCGAGCAAAATTTAAGCTACAACAAGGCAAGGCTTGACCGAC
