>Addgene plasmid #32537 | FLAG-HSF1 | addgene partial sequence | sequence record 38496 | CMV-F 5'-CGCAAATGGGCGGTAGGCGTG-3'
CTGGCTACTAGAGAACCCACTGCTTACTGGCTTATCGAAATTAATACGACTCACTATAGGGAGACCCAAG
CTGGCTAGCGTTTAAACTTAAGCTTGGTACCATGGACTACAAGGACGACGATGACAAGGAATTCTTGGAT
CTGCCCGTGGGCCCCGGCGCGGCGGGGCCCAGCAACGTCCCGGCCTTCCTGACCAAGCTGTGGACCCTCG
TGAGCGACCCGGACACCGACGCGCTCATCTGCTGGAGCCCGAGCGGGAACAGCTTCCACGTGTTCGACCA
GGGCCAGTTTGCCAAGGAGGTGCTGCCCAAGTACTTCAAGCACAACAACATGGCCAGCTTCGTGCGGCAG
CTCAACATGTATGGCTTCCGGAAAGTGGTCCACATCGAGCAGGGCGGCCTGGTCAAGCCAGAGAGAGACG
ACACGGAGTTCCAGCACCCATGCTTCCTGCGTGGCCAGGAGCAGCTCCTTGAGAACATCAAGAGGAAAGT
GACCAGTGTGTCCACCCTGAAGAGTGAAGACATAAAGATCCGCCAGGACAGCGTCACCAAGCTGCTGACG
GACGTGCAGCTGATGAAGGGGAAGCAGGAGTGCATGGACTCCAAGCTCCTGGCCATGAAGCATGAGAATG
AGGCTCTGTGGCGGGAGGTGGCCAGCCTTCGGCAGAAGCATGCCCAGCAACAGAAAGTCGTCAACAAGCT
CATTCAGTTCCTGATCTCACTGGTGCAGTCAAACCGGATCCTGGGGGTGAAGAGAAAGATCCCCCTGATG
CTGAACGACAGTGGCTCAGCACATTCCATGCCCAAGTATAGCCGGCAGTTCTCCCTGGAGCACGTCCACG
GCTCGGGCCC
